>Addgene plasmid #114964 | AT5G59650 O4_pECIA2 | addgene full sequence | sequence record 238703 | Addgene NGS Result
GTCTAAGAAACCATTATTATCATGACATTAACCTATAAAAATAGGCGTATCACGAGGCCCTTTCGTCTCG
CGCGTTTCGGTGATGACGGTGAAAACCTCTGACACATGCAGCTCCCGGAGACGGTCACAGCTTGTCTGTA
AGCGGATGCCGGGAGCAGACAAGCCCGTCAGGGCGCGTCAGCGGGTGTTGGCGGGTGTCGGGGCTGGCTT
AACTATGCGGCATCAGAGCAGATTGTACTGAGAGTGCACCATATGCGGTGTGAAATACCGCACAGATGCG
TAAGGAGAAAATACCGCATCAGGCGCCATTCGCCATTCAGGCTGCGCAACTGTTGGGAAGGGCGATCGGT
GCGGGCCTCTTCGCTATTACGCCAGCTGGCGAAAGGGGGATGTGCTGCAAGGCGATTAAGTTGGGTAACG
CCAGGGTTTTCCCAGTCACGACGTTGTAAAACGACGGCCAGTGAATTAATTCGTTGCAGGACAGGATGTG
GTGCCCGATGTGACTAGCTCTTTGCTGCAGGCCGTCCTATCCTCTGGTTCCGATAAGAGACCCAGAACTC
CGGCCCCCCACCGCCCACCGCCACCCCCATACATATGTGGTACGCAAGTAAGAGTGCCTGCGCATGCCCC
ATGTGCCCCACCAAGAGCTTTGCATCCCATACAAGTCCCCAAAGTGGAGAACCGAACCAATTCTTCGCGG
GCAGAACAAAAGCTTCTGCACACGTCTCCACTCGAATTTGGAGCCGGCCGGCGTGTGCAAAAGAGGTGAA
TCGAACGAAAGACCCGTGTGTAAAGCCGCGTTTCCAAAATGTATAAAACCGAGAGCATCTGGCCAATGTG
CATCAGTTGTGGTCAGCAGCAAAATCAAGTGAATCATCTCAGTGCAACTAAAGGGGGGATCCGATCTCAA
TATGAAGTTATGCATATTACTGGCCGTCGTGGCCTTTGTTGGCCTCTCGCTCGGGAGTTTGGATTGCGGG
TTACCCATGACTGAACCGTCTTCTTATACTGAGTCAGTAACCGGACTACGGTTCTCGTCTGATGCTGAAT
TCATCCAGACTGGTGAAAGTGGTAAAATCCAGGCGAGTATGGAGAATGACTACCTTAAGCCGTACACGAG
GCTGAGGTATTTTCCAGAGGAGAGAAGGAACTGCTATAGTTTGAGTGTTGACAAGAACAGGAAATATTTG
ATCAGGGCTAGGTTCATTTATGGGAATTACGATGGTCGTAACTCTAACCCGATATTTGAACTGCATCTAG
GACCTAATCTGTGGGCAACTATAGATTTGCAAAAGTTTGTGAATGGTACAATGGAGGAGATCCTTCACAC
TCCAACATCAAACTCTTTGAACGTTTGTCTTGTTAAGACAGGGACAACTACACCCTTGATCTCAGCCTTG
GAATTACGGCCATTAGGAAATAATTCTTATCTCACAGATGGTTCTTTGAATCTTTTCGTTCGGATATATC
TCAACAAGACAGATGGCTTTCTTCGGTACCCGGATGATATTTATGATCGCAGATGGCATAATTACTTTAT
GGTGGATGATTGGACCCAAATTTTCACCACTCTCGAAGTGACCAATGATAACAATTATGAACCACCAAAA
AAGGCTCTTGCAGCGGCTGCCACGCCTTCTAATGCCAGCGCGCCATTGACAATCAGTTGGCCACCAGACA
ATCCTGGTGACCAATATTACTTGTACAGCCACTTCTCTGAGATACAAGATTTACAGACCAATGATACCAG
AGAATTTGACATATTATGGGATGGAGCTGTTGTTGAAGAAGGTTTCATCCCTCCAAAGTTAGGGGTGACT
ACTATCCATAATCTTTCTCCAGTGACATGCAAAGGAGAAAATTGCATTTACCAGCTAATAAAAACCTCGA
GGTCAACTCTTCCTTCTCTACTTAACGCTCTTGAAATCTACACAGTTATCCAATTTCCACGGTCGGAAAC
AAATGAAAATGATGTGGTTGCTGTTAAAAATATCGAAGCTGCCTATAAATTGAGTAGAATCAGGTGGCAA
GGAGATCCTTGCGTCCCTCAAAAGTATGCGTGGGATGGTTTGAACTGTAGCAACAACACAGATGTTTCTA
AACCTCCAAGAGTATTATCCTTAAATTTGTCTTCGAGCGGTTTAACTGGAATCATTGCGGCCGCAATTCA
AAACCTTACACATTTAGAAAAACTGGACTTGTCAAATAACACACTAACTGGAGTGGTGCCGGAATTTCTA
GCCCAGATGAAATCGTTGGTGATCATAAACTTAAGCGGCAACAATCTTAGTGGTCCCCTTCCTCAAGGTC
TTCGAAGAGAGGGACTAGAATTACTAGTTCAAGGCAACCCAAGGCTTTGTCTCTCTGGTTCCTGCACAGA
AAAAAACTCGAAGAAGAAACTGGAGGTGCTGTTCCAGGGACCAGGGAGCGACAAAACTCACACATGCCCA
CCGTGCCCAGCACCTGAACTCCTGGGGGGACCGTCAGTCTTCCTCTTCCCCCCAAAACCCAAGGACACCC
TCATGATCTCCCGGACCCCTGAGGTCACATGCGTGGTGGTGGACGTGAGCCACGAAGACCCTGAGGTCAA
GTTCAACTGGTACGTGGACGGCGTGGAGGTGCATAATGCCAAGACAAAGCCGCGGGAGGAGCAGTACAAC
AGCACGTACCGTGTGGTCAGCGTCCTCACCGTCCTGCACCAGGACTGGCTGAATGGCAAGGAGTACAAGT
GCAAGGTCTCCAACAAAGCCCTCCCAGCCCCCATCGAGAAAACCATCTCCAAAGCCAAAGGGCAGCCCCG
AGAACCACAGGTGTACACCCTGCCCCCATCCCGGGAGGAGATGACCAAGAACCAGGTCAGCCTGACCTGC
CTGGTCAAAGGCTTCTATCCCAGCGACATCGCCGTGGAGTGGGAGAGCAATGGGCAGCCGGAGAACAACT
ACAAGACCACGCCTCCCGTGCTGGACTCCGACGGCTCCTTCTTCCTCTACAGCAAGCTCACCGTGGACAA
GAGCAGGTGGCAGCAGGGGAACGTCTTCTCATGCTCCGTGATGCATGAGGGTCTGCACAACCACTACACG
CAGAAGAGCCTCTCCCTGTCTCCGGGTAAATCTAGAGGGCCCTTCGAAGGTAAGCCTATCCCTAACCCTC
TCCTCGGTCTCGATTCTACGCGTACCGGTCATCATCACCATCACCATTGAGTTTAAACCCGCTGATCAGC
CTCGACTGTGCCTTCTAAGGCCTGAGCTCGCTGATCAGCCTCGATCGAGGATCCAGACATGATAAGATAC
ATTGATGAGTTTGGACAAACCACAACTAGAATGCAGTGAAAAAAATGCTTTATTTGTGAAATTTGTGATG
CTATTGCTTTATTTGTAACCATTATAAGCTGCAATAAACAAGTTAACAACAACAATTGCATTCATTTTAT
GTTTCAGGTTCAGGGGGAGGTGTGGGAGGTTTTTTAAAGCAAGTAAAACCTCTACAAATGTGGTATGGCT
GATTATGATCAGTCGACCTGCAGGCATGCAAGCTTGGCGTAATCATGGTCATAGCTGTTTCCTGTGTGAA
ATTGTTATCCGCTCACAATTCCACACAACATACGAGCCGGAAGCATAAAGTGTAAAGCCTGGGGTGCCTA
ATGAGTGAGCTAACTCACATTAATTGCGTTGCGCTCACTGCCCGCTTTCCAGTCGGGAAACCTGTCGTGC
CAGCTGCATTAATGAATCGGCCAACGCGCGGGGAGAGGCGGTTTGCGTATTGGGCGCTCTTCCGCTTCCT
CGCTCACTGACTCGCTGCGCTCGGTCGTTCGGCTGCGGCGAGCGGTATCAGCTCACTCAAAGGCGGTAAT
ACGGTTATCCACAGAATCAGGGGATAACGCAGGAAAGAACATGTGAGCAAAAGGCCAGCAAAAGGCCAGG
AACCGTAAAAAGGCCGCGTTGCTGGCGTTTTTCCATAGGCTCCGCCCCCCTGACGAGCATCACAAAAATC
GACGCTCAAGTCAGAGGTGGCGAAACCCGACAGGACTATAAAGATACCAGGCGTTTCCCCCTGGAAGCTC
CCTCGTGCGCTCTCCTGTTCCGACCCTGCCGCTTACCGGATACCTGTCCGCCTTTCTCCCTTCGGGAAGC
GTGGCGCTTTCTCATAGCTCACGCTGTAGGTATCTCAGTTCGGTGTAGGTCGTTCGCTCCAAGCTGGGCT
GTGTGCACGAACCCCCCGTTCAGCCCGACCGCTGCGCCTTATCCGGTAACTATCGTCTTGAGTCCAACCC
GGTAAGACACGACTTATCGCCACTGGCAGCAGCCACTGGTAACAGGATTAGCAGAGCGAGGTATGTAGGC
GGTGCTACAGAGTTCTTGAAGTGGTGGCCTAACTACGGCTACACTAGAAGAACAGTATTTGGTATCTGCG
CTCTGCTGAAGCCAGTTACCTTCGGAAAAAGAGTTGGTAGCTCTTGATCCGGCAAACAAACCACCGCTGG
TAGCGGTGGTTTTTTTGTTTGCAAGCAGCAGATTACGCGCAGAAAAAAAGGATCTCAAGAAGATCCTTTG
ATCTTTTCTACGGGGTCTGACGCTCAGTGGAACGAAAACTCACGTTAAGGGATTTTGGTCATGAGATTAT
CAAAAAGGATCTTCACCTAGATCCTTTTAAATTAAAAATGAAGTTTTAAATCAATCTAAAGTATATATGA
GTAAACTTGGTCTGACAGTTACCAATGCTTAATCAGTGAGGCACCTATCTCAGCGATCTGTCTATTTCGT
TCATCCATAGTTGCCTGACTCCCCGTCGTGTAGATAACTACGATACGGGAGGGCTTACCATCTGGCCCCA
GTGCTGCAATGATACCGCGAGACCCACGCTCACCGGCTCCAGATTTATCAGCAATAAACCAGCCAGCCGG
AAGGGCCGAGCGCAGAAGTGGTCCTGCAACTTTATCCGCCTCCATCCAGTCTATTAATTGTTGCCGGGAA
GCTAGAGTAAGTAGTTCGCCAGTTAATAGTTTGCGCAACGTTGTTGCCATTGCTACAGGCATCGTGGTGT
CACGCTCGTCGTTTGGTATGGCTTCATTCAGCTCCGGTTCCCAACGATCAAGGCGAGTTACATGATCCCC
CATGTTGTGCAAAAAAGCGGTTAGCTCCTTCGGTCCTCCGATCGTTGTCAGAAGTAAGTTGGCCGCAGTG
TTATCACTCATGGTTATGGCAGCACTGCATAATTCTCTTACTGTCATGCCATCCGTAAGATGCTTTTCTG
TGACTGGTGAGTACTCAACCAAGTCATTCTGAGAATAGTGTATGCGGCGACCGAGTTGCTCTTGCCCGGC
GTCAATACGGGATAATACCGCGCCACATAGCAGAACTTTAAAAGTGCTCATCATTGGAAAACGTTCTTCG
GGGCGAAAACTCTCAAGGATCTTACCGCTGTTGAGATCCAGTTCGATGTAACCCACTCGTGCACCCAACT
GATCTTCAGCATCTTTTACTTTCACCAGCGTTTCTGGGTGAGCAAAAACAGGAAGGCAAAATGCCGCAAA
AAAGGGAATAAGGGCGACACGGAAATGTTGAATACTCATACTCTTCCTTTTTCAATATTATTGAAGCATT
TATCAGGGTTATTGTCTCATGAGCGGATACATATTTGAATGTATTTAGAAAAATAAACAAATAGGGGTTC
CGCGCACATTTCCCCGAAAAGTGCCACCTGAC
Features (pLannotate 1.2.2; 18 found; start..end, strand, type, name):
     67..102     +  CDS            rop (fragment): Rop protein, which maintains plasmids at low copy number; rop
    204..303     +  misc_feature   bom (fragment): basis of mobility region from pBR322
    309..466     -  CDS            lacZα (fragment): LacZα fragment of β-galactosidase; lacZ fragment
    468..894     +  promoter       MT promoter: Drosophila metallothionein promoter
    912..965     +  sig_peptide    BiP signal sequence: Drosophila BiP signal sequence
    966..2408    +  CDS            PAM74 (fragment): PAM74_ARATH - Experimental evidence at protein level: Swiss-Prot protein existence level 1. Required for accurate photosynthesis. From Arabidopsis thaliana (Mouse-ear cress).
   2385..3110    +  CDS            IGHG1 (fragment): IGHG1_HUMAN - Experimental evidence at protein level: Swiss-Prot protein existence level 1. Constant region of immunoglobulin heavy chains. Immunoglobulins, also known as antibodies, are membrane-bound or secreted glycoproteins produced by B lymphocytes. In the recognition phase of humoral immunity, the membrane-bound immunoglobulins serve as receptors which, upon binding of a specific antigen, trigger the clonal expansion and differentiation of B lymphocytes into immunoglobulins- secreting plasma cells. Secreted immunoglobulins mediate the effector phase of humoral immunity, which results in
   3129..3170    +  CDS            V5 tag: epitope tag from simian virus 5
   3270..3404    -  polyA_signal   SV40 poly(A) signal: SV40 polyadenylation signal
   3427..3511    -  CDS            large T antigen (fragment): large T antigen from SV40 (simian virus 40)
   3511..3535    +  misc_feature   MCS (fragment): pUC18/19 multiple cloning site
   3572..3588    -  protein_bind   lac operator: The lac repressor binds to the lac operator to inhibit transcription in E. coli. This inhibition can be relieved by adding lactose or isopropyl-β-D-thiogalactopyranoside (IPTG). lac repressor encoded by lacI
   3596..3626    -  promoter       lac promoter: promoter for the E. coli lac operon
   3641..3662    -  protein_bind   CAP binding site: CAP binding activates transcription in the presence of cAMP. E. coli catabolite activator protein
   3675..3767    -  CDS            lacI (fragment): lac repressor; lacI; The lac repressor binds to the lac operator to inhibit transcription in E. coli. This inhibition can be relieved by adding lactose or isopropyl-β-D-thiogalactopyranoside (IPTG).
   3950..4538    -  rep_origin     ori: high-copy-number ColE1/pMB1/pBR322/pUC origin of replication
   4709..5569    -  CDS            AmpR: β-lactamase; bla; confers resistance to ampicillin, carbenicillin, and related antibiotics
   5570..5674    -  promoter       AmpR promoter: bla
