[The description below was written by a language model from this plasmid's Addgene catalogue record and pLannotate feature annotations shown in this document.]
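Description:
AT5G59650 O4_pECIA2 is an insect-cell expression plasmid built on the pECIA2 backbone for secreted production of a plant receptor ectodomain in Drosophila cell culture. In bacteria it is maintained as a high-copy plasmid through a ColE1/pUC-type origin and selected with ampicillin via the AmpR (β-lactamase) cassette. The remaining bacterial annotations (lac promoter/operator, and fragments of lacZα, lacI, rop and bom) are cloning-vector remnants with no evident role in the expression cassette.

The expression unit is driven by the Drosophila metallothionein promoter, which is induced with copper sulfate. It begins with the Drosophila BiP signal sequence, which directs the product into the secretory pathway. Next comes the extracellular domain of the Arabidopsis thaliana leucine-rich repeat receptor kinase encoded by AT5G59650, inserted by ligation-independent cloning. The automated annotation matches this region to the Swiss-Prot entry PAM74. The ectodomain is fused in frame at its C terminus to a human IgG1 Fc region, followed by a V5 epitope tag. A hexahistidine tag is also recorded in the catalogue, although it does not appear as a separate feature in the table. An SV40 polyadenylation signal lies downstream of the cassette.

The record designates this plasmid as the bait vector, to be used with the matching prey construct in pECIA14. The pair belongs to a collection made to map extracellular interactions among Arabidopsis LRR receptor kinases. In such assays the Fc fusion typically allows the secreted bait to be captured, while the V5 and His tags support detection or purification.
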