Addgene plasmid #114964: AT5G59650 O4_pECIA2
Purpose: Bait vector AT5G59650 O4_pECIA2 should be used with prey vector AT5G59650 O4_pECIA14.
Depositing lab: Youssef Belkhadir. Depositing organization: Gregor Mendel Institute of Molecular Plant Biology. Publication: An extracellular network of Arabidopsis leucine-rich repeat receptor kinases. Smakowska-Luzan E, Mott GA, Parys K, Stegmann M, Howton TC, Layeghifard M, Neuhold J, Lehner A, Kong J, Grunwald K, Weinberger N, Satbhai SB, Mayer D, Busch W, Madalinski M, Stolt-Bergner P, Provart NJ, Mukhtar MS, Zipfel C, Desveaux D, Guttman DS, Belkhadir Y. Nature. 2018 Jan 18;553(7688):342-346. doi: 10.1038/nature25184. Epub 2018 Jan 10. PubMed 29320478.
Backbone
  Vector backbone: pECIA2
  Backbone manufacturer: Chris Garcia (Addgene plasmid # 47032)
  Vector type: Insect Expression
Growth in bacteria
  Bacterial resistance: Ampicillin, 100 μg/mL
  Growth temperature: 37°C
  Growth strain: DH5alpha
  Copy number: High Copy
Gene/Insert
  Gene/Insert name: AT5G59650
  Species: A. thaliana (mustard weed)
  Entrez Gene: AT5G59650 (a.k.a. AT5G59650, MTH12.9, MTH12_9)
  Promoter: Metallothionein (Copper-Inducible)
  Tag / fusion protein: Fc, V5 and hexahistidine tags (C terminal on backbone)
  Cloning method: Ligation Independent Cloning
Terms and licenses: Academic/Nonprofit Terms; Industry Terms: Not Available to Industry
Depositor comments: Plasmid for secreted expression in Drosophila cell culture by induction via CuSO4. Insert is an extracellular domain of indicated LRR-RK, C-terminally tagged with Fc, V5 and hexahistidine tags. Insert Protein Sequence: SLDCGLPMTEPSSYTESVTGLRFSSDAEFIQTGESGKIQASMENDYLKPYTRLRYFPEERRNCYSLSVDKNRKYLIRARFIYGNYDGRNSNPIFELHLGPNLWATIDLQKFVNGTMEEILHTPTSNSLNVCLVKTGTTTPLISALELRPLGNNSYLTDGSLNLFVRIYLNKTDGFLRYPDDIYDRRWHNYFMVDDWTQIFTTLEVTNDNNYEPPKKALAAAATPSNASAPLTISWPPDNPGDQYYLYSHFSEIQDLQTNDTREFDILWDGAVVEEGFIPPKLGVTTIHNLSPVTCKGENCIYQLIKTSRSTLPSLLNALEIYTVIQFPRSETNENDVVAVKNIEAAYKLSRIRWQGDPCVPQKYAWDGLNCSNNTDVSKPPRVLSLNLSSSGLTGIIAAAIQNLTHLEKLDLSNNTLTGVVPEFLAQMKSLVIINLSGNNLSGPLPQGLRREGLELLVQGNPRLCLSGSCTEKNSKKK
How to cite: AT5G59650 O4_pECIA2 was a gift from Youssef Belkhadir (Addgene plasmid # 114964 ; http://n2t.net/addgene:114964 ; RRID:Addgene_114964)
